Addgene plasmid #148008: pnYC-NpM-SpDCP2_1-242_X
Purpose: Bacterial Expression of SpDCP2_1-242
Depositing lab: Elisa Izaurralde. Depositing organization: Max Planck Institute for Developmental Biology. Publication: Structure of the Dcp2-Dcp1 mRNA-decapping complex in the activated conformation. Valkov E, Muthukumar S, Chang CT, Jonas S, Weichenrieder O, Izaurralde E. Nat Struct Mol Biol. 2016 Jun;23(6):574-9. doi: 10.1038/nsmb.3232. Epub 2016 May 16. PubMed 27183195.
Backbone
  Vector backbone: Unknown
  Vector type: Bacterial Expression
Growth in bacteria
  Bacterial resistance: Chloramphenicol, 25 μg/mL
  Growth temperature: 37°C
  Growth strain: DH5alpha
  Copy number: Low Copy
Gene/Insert
  Gene/Insert name: SpDCP2_1-242
  Species: S. pombe (fission yeast)
  Entrez Gene: dcp2 (a.k.a. SPAC19A8.12)
  Cloning method: Unknown
Terms and licenses: Academic/Nonprofit Terms; Industry Terms: Not Available to Industry
Depositor comments: codon optimized cDNA from GeneArt Plasmids from this collection were made available to the research community and donated after the lab closed. Please note that the sequence provided by the depositing laboratory may be theoretical/predicted or based on Sanger sequencing results. There may be discrepancies between sequencing results obtained by Addgene and the depositor sequence. If an Addgene verified sequence is not available, please contact before placing your order to request that our lab fully sequence the plasmid.
How to cite: pnYC-NpM-SpDCP2_1-242_X was a gift from Elisa Izaurralde (Addgene plasmid # 148008 ; http://n2t.net/addgene:148008 ; RRID:Addgene_148008)
