[The description below was written by a language model from this plasmid's Addgene catalogue record and pLannotate feature annotations shown in this document.]
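Description:
pnYC-NpM-SpDCP2_1-242_X is a 6.2 kb bacterial expression plasmid for producing an N-terminal fragment (residues 1–242) of Dcp2, the catalytic subunit of the mRNA decapping complex, from the fission yeast Schizosaccharomyces pombe. The catalogue lists the backbone as unknown, but the annotated features point to a pACYC-type architecture. These include a p15A origin of replication, a chloramphenicol acetyltransferase gene with its own cat promoter, and several disrupted remnants of a tetracycline resistance gene and its promoter flanking the expression cassette. Selection is with chloramphenicol, and the plasmid is recorded as low copy. Because p15A is compatible with ColE1-type origins, the plasmid can be maintained alongside a second expression plasmid in the same E. coli cell. This would suit co-expression of binding partners, although the record does not explicitly state that use.

The expression cassette is driven by a T7 promoter followed by a lac operator, so transcription depends on T7 RNA polymerase and is inducible with IPTG. A phage T7 gene 10 ribosome binding site precedes the open reading frame. That frame begins with a maltose binding protein lacking its signal sequence, so the protein stays in the cytosol. MBP is placed upstream of the dcp2 coding region as an N-terminal solubility and affinity tag. The short linker between them is not annotated, so any protease cleavage site there is not documented. The dcp2 insert is a codon-optimized synthetic cDNA. A T7 terminator closes the cassette; the small gene 10-derived fragment annotated just before it may simply be vector sequence rather than a fused tag. The plasmid comes from work on the structure of the Dcp2–Dcp1 decapping complex, which is consistent with use for recombinant protein production for structural and biochemical studies.
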