Features (pLannotate 1.2.2; 18 found; start..end, strand, type, name):
    739..834     -  CDS            resD (fragment): REDF_ECOLI - Also known as D. Protein inferred from homology: Swiss-Prot protein existence level 3. Acts as a repressor of transcription and as a site-specific resolvase that cleaves at the RfsF site. From Escherichia coli (strain K12).
    824..881     +  CDS            TcR (fragment): tetracycline efflux protein; tet; confers resistance to tetracycline
    878..971     -  CDS            TcR (fragment): tetracycline efflux protein; tet; confers resistance to tetracycline
   1475..2375    -  CDS            TcR (fragment): tetracycline efflux protein; tet; confers resistance to tetracycline
   2402..2420    +  promoter       T7 promoter: promoter for bacteriophage T7 RNA polymerase
   2421..2445    +  protein_bind   lac operator: The lac repressor binds to the lac operator to inhibit transcription in E. coli. This inhibition can be relieved by adding lactose or isopropyl-β-D-thiogalactopyranoside (IPTG). lac repressor encoded by lacI
   2460..2482    +  RBS            RBS: efficient ribosome binding site from bacteriophage T7 gene 10 (Olins and Rangwala, 1989)
   2493..3589    +  CDS            MBP (fragment): maltose binding protein from E. coli; malE (mutated); This version of the gene does not encode a signal sequence, so MBP will remain in the cytosol.
   3632..4357    +  CDS            dcp2 (fragment): DCP2_SCHPO - Experimental evidence at protein level: Swiss-Prot protein existence level 1. Catalytic component of the decapping complex necessary for the degradation of mRNAs, both in normal mRNA turnover and in nonsense- mediated mRNA decay. Removes the 7-methyl guanine cap structure from mRNA molecules, yielding a 5'-phosphorylated mRNA fragment and 7m-GDP. Decapping is the major pathway of mRNA degradation in yeast. It occurs through deadenylation, decapping and subsequent 5' to 3' exonucleolytic decay of the transcript body. From Schizosaccharomyces pombe (strain 972 / ATCC 24843) (Fission
   4398..4447    +  CDS            SET1 (fragment): solubility-enhancement tag derived from T7 phage gene 10B
   4455..4502    +  terminator     T7 terminator: transcription terminator for bacteriophage T7 RNA polymerase
   4525..4629    -  CDS            TcR (fragment): tetracycline efflux protein; tet; confers resistance to tetracycline
   4677..4705    -  promoter       tet promoter: E. coli promoter for tetracycline efflux protein gene
   4817..5362    +  rep_origin     p15A ori: Plasmids containing the medium-copy-number p15A origin of replication can be propagated in E. coli cells that contain a second plasmid with the ColE1 origin.
   5450..5505    +  rep_origin     RSF ori (fragment): Plasmids containing the RSF 1030 origin of replication can be propagated in E. coli cells that contain additional plasmids with compatible origins.
   5624..5767    -  mobile_element IS1 (fragment): prokaryotic transposable element IS1
   5888..5990    +  promoter       cat promoter: promoter of the E. coli cat gene encoding chloramphenicol acetyltransferase
   5991..441     +  CDS            CmR (across the origin): chloramphenicol acetyltransferase; cat; confers resistance to chloramphenicol
>Addgene plasmid #148008 | pnYC-NpM-SpDCP2_1-242_X | depositor full sequence | sequence record 290455 | Full Sequence
GGTATGGCAATGAAAGACGGTGAGCTGGTGATATGGGATAGTGTTCACCCTTGTTACACCGTTTTCCATG
AGCAAACTGAAACGTTTTCATCGCTCTGGAGTGAATACCACGACGATTTCCGGCAGTTTCTACACATATA
TTCGCAAGATGTGGCGTGTTACGGTGAAAACCTGGCCTATTTCCCTAAAGGGTTTATTGAGAATATGTTT
TTCGTCTCAGCCAATCCCTGGGTGAGTTTCACCAGTTTTGATTTAAACGTGGCCAATATGGACAACTTCT
TCGCCCCCGTTTTCACCATGGGCAAATATTATACGCAAGGCGACAAGGTGCTGATGCCGCTGGCGATTCA
GGTTCATCATGCCGTCTGTGATGGCTTCCATGTCGGCAGAATGCTTAATGAATTACAACAGTACTGCGAT
GAGTGGCAGGGCGGGGCGTAATTTTTTTAAGGCAGTTATTGGTGCCCTTAAACGCCTGGTGCTACGCCTG
AATAAGTGATAATAAGCGGATGAATGGCAGAAATTCGAAAGCAAATTCGACCCGGTCGTCGGTTCAGGGC
AGGGTCGTTAAATAGCCGCTTATGTCTATTGCTGGTTTACCGGTTTATTGACTACCGGAAGCAGTGTGAC
CGTGTGCTTCTCAAATGCCTGAGGCCAGTTTGCTCAGGCTCTCCCCGTGGAGGTAATAATTGACGATATG
ATCATTTATTCTGCCTCCCAGAGCCTGATAAAAACGGTTAGCGCTTCGTTAATACAGATGTAGGTGTTCC
ACAGGGTAGCCAGCAGCATCCTGCGATGCAGATCCGGAACATAATGGTGCAGGGCGCTTGTTTCGGCGTG
GGTATGGTGGCAGGCCCCGTGGCCGGGGGACTGTTGGGCGCTGCCGGCACCTGTCCTACGAGTTGCATGA
TAAAGAAGACAGTCATAAGTGCGGCGACGATAGTCATGCCCCGCGCCCACCGGAAGGAGCTACCGGACAG
CGGTGCGGACTGTTGTAACTCAGAATAAGAAATGAGGCCGCTCATGGCGTTGACTCTCAGTCATAGTATC
GTGGTATCACCGGTTGGTTCCACTCTCTGTTGCGGGCAACTTCAGCAGCACGTAGGGGACTTCCGCGTTT
CCAGACTTTACGAAACACGGAAACCGAAGACCATTCATGTTGTTGCTCAGGTCGCAGACGTTTTGCAGCA
GCAGTCGCTTCACGTTCGCTCGCGTATCGGTGATTCATTCTGCTAACCAGTAAGGCAACCCCGCCAGCCT
AGCCGGGTCCTCAACGACAGGAGCACGATCATGCGCACCCGTGGCCAGGACCCAACGCTGCCCGAGATGC
GCCGCGTGCGGCTGCTGGAGATGGCGGACGCGATGGATATGTTCTGCCAAGGGTTGGTTTGCGCATTCAC
AGTTCTCCGCAAGAATTGATTGGCTCCAATTCTTGGAGTGGTGAATCCGTTAGCGAGGTGCCGCCGGCTT
CCATTCAGGTCGAGGTGGCCCGGCTCCATGCACCGCGACGCAACGCGGGGAGGCAGACAAGGTATAGGGC
GGCGCCTACAATCCATGCCAACCCGTTCCATGTGCTCGCCGAGGCGGCATAAATCGCCGTGACGATCAGC
GGTCCAGTGATCGAAGTTAGGCTGGTAAGAGCCGCGAGCGATCCTTGAAGCTGTCCCTGATGGTCGTCAT
CTACCTGCCTGGACAGCATGGCCTGCAACGCGGGCATCCCGATGCCGCCGGAAGCGAGAAGAATCATAAT
GGGGAAGGCCATCCAGCCTCGCGTCGCGAACGCCAGCAAGACGTAGCCCAGCGCGTCGGCCGCCATGCCG
GCGATAATGGCCTGCTTCTCGCCGAAACGTTTGGTGGCGGGACCAGTGACGAAGGCTTGAGCGAGGGCGT
GCAAGATTCCGAATACCGCAAGCGACAGGCCGATCATCGTCGCGCTCCAGCGAAAGCGGTCCTCGCCGAA
AATGACCCAGAGCGCTGCCGGCACCTGTCCTACGAGTTGCATGATAAAGAAGACAGTCATAAGTGCGGCG
ACGATAGTCATGCCCCGCGCCCACCGGAAGGAGCTGACTGGGTTGAAGGCTCTCAAGGGCATCGGTCGAC
GCTCTCCCTTATGCGACTCCTGCATTAGGAAGCAGCCCAGTAGTAGGTTGAGGCCGTTGAGCACCGCCGC
CGCAAGGAATGGTGCATGCAAGGAGATGGCGCCCAACAGTCCCCCGGCCACGGGGCCTGCCACCATACCC
ACGCCGAAACAAGCGCTCATGAGCCCGAAGTGGCGAGCCCGATCTTCCCCATCGGTGATGTCGGCGATAT
AGGCGCCAGCAACCGCACCTGTGGCGCCGGTGATGCCGGCCACGATGCGTCCGGCGTAGAGGATCAGACT
AAGATCTCGATCCCGCGAAATTAATACGACTCACTATAGGGGAATTGTGAGCGGATAACAATTCCCCACT
AGTAATAATTTTGTTTAACTTTAAGAAGGAGATATACCATGGAAACTGAAGAAGGTAAACTGGTAATCTG
GATTAACGGCGATAAAGGCTATAACGGTCTCGCTGAAGTCGGTAAGAAATTCGAGAAAGATACCGGAATT
AAAGTCACCGTTGAGCATCCGGATAAACTGGAAGAGAAATTCCCACAGGTTGCGGCAACTGGCGATGGCC
CTGACATTATCTTCTGGGCACACGACCGCTTTGGTGGCTACGCTCAATCTGGCCTGTTGGCTGAAATCAC
CCCGGACAAAGCGTTCCAGGACAAGCTGTATCCGTTTACCTGGGATGCCGTACGTTACAACGGCAAGCTG
ATTGCTTACCCGATCGCTGTTGAAGCGTTATCGCTGATTTATAACAAAGACCTGCTGCCGAACCCGCCAA
AAACCTGGGAAGAGATCCCGGCGCTGGATAAAGAACTGAAAGCGAAAGGTAAGAGCGCCCTGATGTTCAA
CCTGCAAGAACCGTACTTCACCTGGCCGCTGATTGCTGCTGACGGGGGTTATGCGTTCAAGTATGAAAAC
GGCAAGTACGACATTAAAGACGTGGGCGTGGATAACGCTGGCGCGAAAGCGGGTCTGACCTTCCTGGTTG
ACCTGATTAAAAACAAACACATGAATGCAGACACCGATTACTCCATCGCAGAAGCTGCCTTTAATAAAGG
CGAAACAGCGATGACCATCAACGGCCCGTGGGCATGGTCCAACATCGACACCAGCAAAGTGAATTATGGT
GTAACGGTACTGCCGACCTTCAAGGGTCAACCATCCAAACCGTTCGTTGGCGTGCTGAGCGCAGGTATTA
ACGCCGCCAGTCCGAACAAAGAGCTGGCAAAAGAGTTCCTCGAAAACTATCTGCTGACTGATGAAGGTCT
GGAAGCGGTTAATAAAGACAAACCGCTGGGTGCCGTAGCGCTGAAGTCTTACGAGGAAGAGTTGGCGAAA
GATCCACGTATTGCCGCCACGATGGAAAACGCCCAGAAAGGTGAAATCATGCCGAACATCCCGCAGATGT
CCGCTTTCTGGTATGCCGTGCGTACTGCGGTGATCAACGCCGCCAGCGGTCGTCAGACTGTCGATGAAGC
CCTTAAAGACGCGCAGACTGGTACCGGCAGCGGCCTGGAAGTTCTGTTCCAGGGGCCCCATATGAGCTTT
ACCAATGCAACCTTTAGCCAGGTTCTGGATGATCTGAGCGCACGTTTTATTCTGAATCTGCCTGCAGAAG
AACAGAGCAGCGTTGAACGTCTGTGTTTTCAGATTGAACAGGCCCATTGGTTTTATGAGGATTTTATTCG
TGCACAGAATGATCAGCTGCCGAGCCTGGGTCTGCGTGTTTTTAGCGCAAAACTGTTTGCACATTGTCCG
CTGCTGTGGAAATGGTCAAAAGTTCATGAAGAGGCCTTTGATGATTTCCTGCGTTATAAAACCCGTATTC
CGGTTCGTGGTGCAATTATGCTGGATATGAGCATGCAGCAGTGTGTTCTGGTGAAAGGTTGGAAAGCAAG
CAGCGGTTGGGGTTTTCCGAAAGGTAAAATTGATAAAGATGAGAGCGACGTGGATTGTGCAATTCGTGAA
GTTTATGAAGAAACCGGCTTTGATTGTAGCAGCCGTATTAATCCGAACGAGTTTATTGATATGACCATTC
GTGGTCAGAATGTGCGCCTGTATATCATTCCGGGTATTAGCCTGGATACCCGTTTTGAAAGCCGTACCCG
TAAAGAAATTAGCAAAATCGAATGGCACAACCTGATGGATCTGCCGACCTTCAAAAAAAACAAACCGCAG
ACCATGAAAAACAAATTCTATATGGTGATCCCGTTTCTGGCACCGCTGAAAAAATGGATCAAAAAACGTA
ACATTGCCAACAACACCTAGGGATCCTAATAGTCTAGAGCTAGCCCTAGGAGATCCGGCTGCTAACAAAG
CCCGAAAGGAAGCTGAGTTGGCTGCTGCCACCGCTGAGCAATAACTAGCATAACCCCTTGGGGCCTCTAA
ACGGGTCTTGAGGGGTTTTTTGCTGAAAGGAGGAACTATATCCGGATATCCCGCAAGAGGCCCGGCAGTA
CCGGCATAACCAAGCCTATGCCTACAGCATCCAGGGTGACGGTGCCGAGGATGACGATGAGCGCATTGTT
AGATTTCATACACGGTGCCTGACTGCGTTAGCAATTTAACTGTGATAAACTACCGCATTAAAGCTTATCG
ATGATAAGCTGTCAAACATGAGAATTACAACTTATATCGTATGGGGCTGACTTCAGGTGCTACATTTGAA
GAGATAAATTGCACTGAAATCAAGAAATATTTTATCTGATTAATAAGATGATCTTCTTGAGATCGTTTTG
GTCTGCGCGTAATCTCTTGCTCTGAAAACGAAAAAACCGCCTTGCAGGGCGGTTTTTCGAAGGTTCTCTG
AGCTACCAACTCTTTGAACCGAGGTAACTGGCTTGGAGGAGCGCAGTCACCAAAACTTGTCCTTTCAGTT
TAGCCTTAACCGGCGCATGACTTCAAGACTAACTCCTCTAAATCAATTACCAGTGGCTGCTGCCAGTGGT
GCTTTTGCATGTCTTTCCGGGTTGGACTCAAGACGATAGTTACCGGATAAGGCGCAGCGGTCGGACTGAA
CGGGGGGTTCGTGCATACAGTCCAGCTTGGAGCGAACTGCCTACCCGGAACTGAGTGTCAGGCGTGGAAT
GAGACAAACGCGGCCATAACAGCGGAATGACACCGGTAAACCGAAAGGCAGGAACAGGAGAGCGCACGAG
GGAGCCGCCAGGGGGAAACGCCTGGTATCTTTATAGTCCTGTCGGGTTTCGCCACCACTGATTTGAGCGT
CAGATTTCGTGATGCTTGTCAGGGGGGCGGAGCCTATGGAAAAACGGCTTTGCCGCGGCCCTCTCACTTC
CCTGTTAAGTATCTTCCTGGCATCTTCCAGGAAATCTCCGCCCCGTTCGTAAGCCATTTCCGCTCGCCGC
AGTCGAACGACCGAGCGTAGCGAGTCAGTGAGCGAGGAAGCGGAATATATCCTGTATCACATATTCTGCT
GACGCACCGGTGCAGCCTTTTTTCTCCTGCCACATGAAGCACTTCACTGACACCCTCATCAGTGCCAACA
TAGTAAGCCAGTATACACTCCCCTAGCGCTGATGTCCGGCGGTGCTTTTGCCGTTACGCACCACCCCGTC
AGTAGCTGAACAGGAGGGACAGCTGATAGAAACAGAAGCCACTGGAGCACCTCAAAAACACCATCATACA
CTAAATCAGTAAGTTGGCAGCATCACCCGACGCACTTTGCGCCGAATAAATACCTGTGACGGAAGATCAC
TTCGCAGAATAAATAAATCCTGGTGTCCCTGTTGATACCGGGAAGCCCTGGGCCAACTTTTGGCGAAAAT
GAGACGTTGATCGGCACGTAAGAGGTTCCAACTTTCACCATAATGAAATAAGATCACTACCGGGCGTATT
TTTTGAGTTATCGAGATTTTCAGGAGCTAAGGAAGCTAAAATGGAGAAAAAAATCACTGGATATACCACC
GTTGATATATCCCAATGGCATCGTAAAGAACATTTTGAGGCATTTCAGTCAGTTGCTCAATGTACCTATA
ACCAGACCGTTCAGCTGGATATTACGGCCTTTTTAAAGACCGTAAAGAAAAATAAGCACAAGTTTTATCC
GGCCTTTATTCACATTCTTGCCCGCCTGATGAATGCTCATCCGGAATTC
